Addgene plasmid #112722: pET28a_6HT-TBP6.7(R47A)
Purpose: Arg47 within TBP6.7 is the most critical residue in terms of forming interactions with WT TAR. Mutating this amino acid to Ala results in ~600-fold reduction in Kd.
Depositing lab: Joseph Wedekind. Depositing organization: University of Rochester Medical Center. Publication: Structure of HIV TAR in complex with a Lab-Evolved RRM provides insight into duplex RNA recognition and synthesis of a constrained peptide that impairs transcription. Belashov IA, Crawford DW, Cavender CE, Dai P, Beardslee PC, Mathews DH, Pentelute BL, McNaughton BR, Wedekind JE. Nucleic Acids Res. 2018 Jul 27;46(13):6401-6415. doi: 10.1093/nar/gky529. PubMed 29961805.
Backbone
  Vector backbone: pET28a(+)
  Backbone size w/o insert (bp): 5277
  Vector type: Bacterial Expression
Growth in bacteria
  Bacterial resistance: Kanamycin, 50 μg/mL
  Growth temperature: 37°C
  Growth strain: DH5alpha
  Copy number: High Copy
Gene/Insert
  Gene/Insert name: 6His-TEV-TBP6.7(R47A)
  Insert size (bp): 359
  Mutation: R47A
  Promoter: T7
  Tag / fusion protein: 6His-TEV (N terminal on insert)
  Cloning method: Restriction Enzyme; 5′ cloning site NcoI (not destroyed); 3′ cloning site BamHI (not destroyed)
  Sequencing primers: 5′ T7 promoter; 3′ T7 terminator
Terms and licenses: Academic/Nonprofit Terms; Industry Terms: Not Available to Industry
How to cite: pET28a_6HT-TBP6.7(R47A) was a gift from Joseph Wedekind (Addgene plasmid # 112722 ; http://n2t.net/addgene:112722 ; RRID:Addgene_112722)
