[The description below was written by a language model from this plasmid's Addgene catalogue record and pLannotate feature annotations shown in this document.]
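Description:
pET28a_6HT-TBP6.7(R47A) is a bacterial expression plasmid built on the pET28a(+) backbone for producing a point mutant of TBP6.7, a laboratory-evolved RNA recognition motif (RRM) protein that binds the HIV TAR RNA element. The plasmid is selected with kanamycin through an aph(3')-Ia resistance gene and replicates from a ColE1/pBR322-type origin accompanied by the bom region and rop gene. The catalogue lists it as high copy, although rop normally moderates copy number. An f1 origin is also present. Two full sequence records, one from the depositor and one from repository sequencing, are about 5.6 kb, differ by only a few nucleotides, and give matching annotations.

The roughly 359 bp insert lies between the NcoI and BamHI sites, downstream of a T7 promoter, a lac operator and the T7 gene 10 ribosome binding site, and is followed by the T7 terminator. The plasmid-borne lacI gene supplies lac repressor, so expression is IPTG-inducible in hosts that provide T7 RNA polymerase. The coding sequence begins with a six-histidine tag and a TEV protease cleavage site, allowing affinity purification and subsequent tag removal. The automated annotation labels the main open reading frame as a fragment of the Drosophila U1 snRNP protein snf, which most likely reflects homology of the evolved RRM to U1A-family proteins rather than its actual identity. The short "capTEV" and "SET1" hits appear to be partial matches to the tag region and to residual vector sequence.

According to the record, Arg47 is the residue most critical for contacts with wild-type TAR, and replacing it with alanine is described as changing the Kd about 600-fold, which corresponds to much weaker binding. The construct therefore serves as a binding-deficient comparison protein for studies of TAR recognition.
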