Features (pLannotate 1.2.2; 19 found; start..end, strand, type, name):
     12..467     +  rep_origin     f1 ori (sequence partly withheld): f1 bacteriophage origin of replication; arrow indicates direction of (+) strand synthesis
    494..551     +  promoter       AmpR promoter (fragment): bla
    560..1375    -  CDS            KanR: aminoglycoside phosphotransferase; aph(3')-Ia; confers resistance to kanamycin in bacteria or G418 (Geneticin®) in eukaryotes
   1497..2085    +  rep_origin     ori: high-copy-number ColE1/pMB1/pBR322/pUC origin of replication
   2271..2413    -  misc_feature   bom: basis of mobility region from pBR322
   2515..2706    -  CDS            rop: Rop protein, which maintains plasmids at low copy number; rop
   2723..3103    +  CDS            YPB1_ECOLX: Protein predicted: Swiss-Prot protein existence level 4. From Escherichia coli.
   3175..3466    -  CDS            TcR (fragment): tetracycline efflux protein; tet; confers resistance to tetracycline
   3481..3502    -  protein_bind   CAP binding site: CAP binding activates transcription in the presence of cAMP. E. coli catabolite activator protein
   3515..4597    -  CDS            lacI: lac repressor; lacI; The lac repressor binds to the lac operator to inhibit transcription in E. coli. This inhibition can be relieved by adding lactose or isopropyl-β-D-thiogalactopyranoside (IPTG).
   4598..4675    -  promoter       lacI promoter: lacI
   4683..4962    -  CDS            TcR (fragment): tetracycline efflux protein; tet; confers resistance to tetracycline
   4984..5002    +  promoter       T7 promoter: promoter for bacteriophage T7 RNA polymerase
   5003..5027    +  protein_bind   lac operator: The lac repressor binds to the lac operator to inhibit transcription in E. coli. This inhibition can be relieved by adding lactose or isopropyl-β-D-thiogalactopyranoside (IPTG). lac repressor encoded by lacI
   5042..5064    +  RBS            RBS: efficient ribosome binding site from bacteriophage T7 gene 10 (Olins and Rangwala, 1989)
   5083..5099    +  CDS            capTEV™ (fragment): composite tag for in vivo biotinylation, TEV protease cleavage, and 6xHis tagging
   5146..5496    +  CDS            snf (fragment): SNRPA_DROME - Also known as D25, fs(1)1621, liz. Experimental evidence at protein level: Swiss-Prot protein existence level 1. Binds stem loop II of U1 snRNA. It is the first snRNP to interact with pre-mRNA. This interaction is required for the subsequent binding of U2 snRNP and the U4/U6/U5 tri-snRNP (By similarity). Plays a role in regulating sex-lethal splicing. From Drosophila melanogaster (Fruit fly).
   5507..5556    +  CDS            SET1 (fragment): solubility-enhancement tag derived from T7 phage gene 10B
   5564..5611    +  terminator     T7 terminator: transcription terminator for bacteriophage T7 RNA polymerase
>Addgene plasmid #112722 | pET28a_6HT-TBP6.7(R47A) | depositor full sequence | sequence record 212426 | Full Sequence
TGGCGAATGGG
[124 nt withheld, positions 12-135]
C
[91 nt withheld, positions 137-227]
A
[49 nt withheld, positions 229-277]
CCTTTGACGTTGGAGTCCACGTTCTTT
[37 nt withheld, positions 305-341]
ACCCTATCTCGGTCTATTCTTTTGATTTATAAGGGATTTTGCCGATTTCGGCCTATTGGTTAAAAAATGA
GCTGATTTAACAAAAATTTAACGCGAATTTTAACAAAATATTAACGTTTACAATTTCAGGTGGCACTTTT
CGGGGAAATGTGCGCGGAACCCCTATTTGTTTATTTTTCTAAATACATTCAAATATGTATCCGCTCATGA
ATTAATTCTTAGAAAAACTCATCGAGCATCAAATGAAACTGCAATTTATTCATATCAGGATTATCAATAC
CATATTTTTGAAAAAGCCGTTTCTGTAATGAAGGAGAAAACTCACCGAGGCAGTTCCATAGGATGGCAAG
ATCCTGGTATCGGTCTGCGATTCCGACTCGTCCAACATCAATACAACCTATTAATTTCCCCTCGTCAAAA
ATAAGGTTATCAAGTGAGAAATCACCATGAGTGACGACTGAATCCGGTGAGAATGGCAAAAGTTTATGCA
TTTCTTTCCAGACTTGTTCAACAGGCCAGCCATTACGCTCGTCATCAAAATCACTCGCATCAACCAAACC
GTTATTCATTCGTGATTGCGCCTGAGCGAGACGAAATACGCGATCGCTGTTAAAAGGACAATTACAAACA
GGAATCGAATGCAACCGGCGCAGGAACACTGCCAGCGCATCAACAATATTTTCACCTGAATCAGGATATT
CTTCTAATACCTGGAATGCTGTTTTCCCGGGGATCGCAGTGGTGAGTAACCATGCATCATCAGGAGTACG
GATAAAATGCTTGATGGTCGGAAGAGGCATAAATTCCGTCAGCCAGTTTAGTCTGACCATCTCATCTGTA
ACATCATTGGCAACGCTACCTTTGCCATGTTTCAGAAACAACTCTGGCGCATCGGGCTTCCCATACAATC
GATAGATTGTCGCACCTGATTGCCCGACATTATCGCGAGCCCATTTATACCCATATAAATCAGCATCCAT
GTTGGAATTTAATCGCGGCCTAGAGCAAGACGTTTCCCGTTGAATATGGCTCATAACACCCCTTGTATTA
CTGTTTATGTAAGCAGACAGTTTTATTGTTCATGACCAAAATCCCTTAACGTGAGTTTTCGTTCCACTGA
GCGTCAGACCCCGTAGAAAAGATCAAAGGATCTTCTTGAGATCCTTTTTTTCTGCGCGTAATCTGCTGCT
TGCAAACAAAAAAACCACCGCTACCAGCGGTGGTTTGTTTGCCGGATCAAGAGCTACCAACTCTTTTTCC
GAAGGTAACTGGCTTCAGCAGAGCGCAGATACCAAATACTGTCCTTCTAGTGTAGCCGTAGTTAGGCCAC
CACTTCAAGAACTCTGTAGCACCGCCTACATACCTCGCTCTGCTAATCCTGTTACCAGTGGCTGCTGCCA
GTGGCGATAAGTCGTGTCTTACCGGGTTGGACTCAAGACGATAGTTACCGGATAAGGCGCAGCGGTCGGG
CTGAACGGGGGGTTCGTGCACACAGCCCAGCTTGGAGCGAACGACCTACACCGAACTGAGATACCTACAG
CGTGAGCTATGAGAAAGCGCCACGCTTCCCGAAGGGAGAAAGGCGGACAGGTATCCGGTAAGCGGCAGGG
TCGGAACAGGAGAGCGCACGAGGGAGCTTCCAGGGGGAAACGCCTGGTATCTTTATAGTCCTGTCGGGTT
TCGCCACCTCTGACTTGAGCGTCGATTTTTGTGATGCTCGTCAGGGGGGCGGAGCCTATGGAAAAACGCC
AGCAACGCGGCCTTTTTACGGTTCCTGGCCTTTTGCTGGCCTTTTGCTCACATGTTCTTTCCTGCGTTAT
CCCCTGATTCTGTGGATAACCGTATTACCGCCTTTGAGTGAGCTGATACCGCTCGCCGCAGCCGAACGAC
CGAGCGCAGCGAGTCAGTGAGCGAGGAAGCGGAAGAGCGCCTGATGCGGTATTTTCTCCTTACGCATCTG
TGCGGTATTTCACACCGCATATATGGTGCACTCTCAGTACAATCTGCTCTGATGCCGCATAGTTAAGCCA
GTATACACTCCGCTATCGCTACGTGACTGGGTCATGGCTGCGCCCCGACACCCGCCAACACCCGCTGACG
CGCCCTGACGGGCTTGTCTGCTCCCGGCATCCGCTTACAGACAAGCTGTGACCGTCTCCGGGAGCTGCAT
GTGTCAGAGGTTTTCACCGTCATCACCGAAACGCGCGAGGCAGCTGCGGTAAAGCTCATCAGCGTGGTCG
TGAAGCGATTCACAGATGTCTGCCTGTTCATCCGCGTCCAGCTCGTTGAGTTTCTCCAGAAGCGTTAATG
TCTGGCTTCTGATAAAGCGGGCCATGTTAAGGGCGGTTTTTTCCTGTTTGGTCACTGATGCCTCCGTGTA
AGGGGGATTTCTGTTCATGGGGGTAATGATACCGATGAAACGAGAGAGGATGCTCACGATACGGGTTACT
GATGATGAACATGCCCGGTTACTGGAACGTTGTGAGGGTAAACAACTGGCGGTATGGATGCGGCGGGACC
AGAGAAAAATCACTCAGGGTCAATGCCAGCGCTTCGTTAATACAGATGTAGGTGTTCCACAGGGTAGCCA
GCAGCATCCTGCGATGCAGATCCGGAACATAATGGTGCAGGGCGCTGACTTCCGCGTTTCCAGACTTTAC
GAAACACGGAAACCGAAGACCATTCATGTTGTTGCTCAGGTCGCAGACGTTTTGCAGCAGCAGTCGCTTC
ACGTTCGCTCGCGTATCGGTGATTCATTCTGCTAACCAGTAAGGCAACCCCGCCAGCCTAGCCGGGTCCT
CAACGACAGGAGCACGATCATGCGCACCCGTGGGGCCGCCATGCCGGCGATAATGGCCTGCTTCTCGCCG
AAACGTTTGGTGGCGGGACCAGTGACGAAGGCTTGAGCGAGGGCGTGCAAGATTCCGAATACCGCAAGCG
ACAGGCCGATCATCGTCGCGCTCCAGCGAAAGCGGTCCTCGCCGAAAATGACCCAGAGCGCTGCCGGCAC
CTGTCCTACGAGTTGCATGATAAAGAAGACAGTCATAAGTGCGGCGACGATAGTCATGCCCCGCGCCCAC
CGGAAGGAGCTGACTGGGTTGAAGGCTCTCAAGGGCATCGGTCGAGATCCCGGTGCCTAATGAGTGAGCT
AACTTACATTAATTGCGTTGCGCTCACTGCCCGCTTTCCAGTCGGGAAACCTGTCGTGCCAGCTGCATTA
ATGAATCGGCCAACGCGCGGGGAGAGGCGGTTTGCGTATTGGGCGCCAGGGTGGTTTTTCTTTTCACCAG
TGAGACGGGCAACAGCTGATTGCCCTTCACCGCCTGGCCCTGAGAGAGTTGCAGCAAGCGGTCCACGCTG
GTTTGCCCCAGCAGGCGAAAATCCTGTTTGATGGTGGTTAACGGCGGGATATAACATGAGCTGTCTTCGG
TATCGTCGTATCCCACTACCGAGATATCCGCACCAACGCGCAGCCCGGACTCGGTAATGGCGCGCATTGC
GCCCAGCGCCATCTGATCGTTGGCAACCAGCATCGCAGTGGGAACGATGCCCTCATTCAGCATTTGCATG
GTTTGTTGAAAACCGGACATGGCACTCCAGTCGCCTTCCCGTTCCGCTATCGGCTGAATTTGATTGCGAG
TGAGATATTTATGCCAGCCAGCCAGACGCAGACGCGCCGAGACAGAACTTAATGGGCCCGCTAACAGCGC
GATTTGCTGGTGACCCAATGCGACCAGATGCTCCACGCCCAGTCGCGTACCGTCTTCATGGGAGAAAATA
ATACTGTTGATGGGTGTCTGGTCAGAGACATCAAGAAATAACGCCGGAACATTAGTGCAGGCAGCTTCCA
CAGCAATGGCATCCTGGTCATCCAGCGGATAGTTAATGATCAGCCCACTGACGCGTTGCGCGAGAAGATT
GTGCACCGCCGCTTTACAGGCTTCGACGCCGCTTCGTTCTACCATCGACACCACCACGCTGGCACCCAGT
TGATCGGCGCGAGATTTAATCGCCGCGACAATTTGCGACGGCGCGTGCAGGGCCAGACTGGAGGTGGCAA
CGCCAATCAGCAACGACTGTTTGCCCGCCAGTTGTTGTGCCACGCGGTTGGGAATGTAATTCAGCTCCGC
CATCGCCGCTTCCACTTTTTCCCGCGTTTTCGCAGAAACGTGGCTGGCCTGGTTCACCACGCGGGAAACG
GTCTGATAAGAGACACCGGCATACTCTGCGACATCGTATAACGTTACTGGTTTCACATTCACCACCCTGA
ATTGACTCTCTTCCGGGCGCTATCATGCCATACCGCGAAAGGTTTTGCGCCATTCGATGGTGTCCGGGAT
CTCGACGCTCTCCCTTATGCGACTCCTGCATTAGGAAGCAGCCCAGTAGTAGGTTGAGGCCGTTGAGCAC
CGCCGCCGCAAGGAATGGTGCATGCAAGGAGATGGCGCCCAACAGTCCCCCGGCCACGGGGCCTGCCACC
ATACCCACGCCGAAACAAGCGCTCATGAGCCCGAAGTGGCGAGCCCGATCTTCCCCATCGGTGATGTCGG
CGATATAGGCGCCAGCAACCGCACCTGTGGCGCCGGTGATGCCGGCCACGATGCGTCCGGCGTAGAGGAT
CGAGATCTCGATCCCGCGAAATTAATACGACTCACTATAGGGGAATTGTGAGCGGATAACAATTCCCCTC
TAGAAATAATTTTGTTTAACTTTAAGAAGGAGATATACCATGGGCAGCAGCCATCATCATCATCATCACA
GCAGCGGCGAGAACCTGTACTTCCAGGGCCATATGGCAGTTCCCGAGACCCGCCCTAACCACACTATTTA
TATCAACAACCTCAATTCGAAGATCAAGAAGGATGAGCTAAAAAAGTCCCTGCACGCCATCTTCTCCCGG
TTTGGCCAGATCCTGGATATCCTGGTACCGGCGCAGCGGACGCCGAGGGGCCAGGCCTTTGTCATCTTCA
AGGAGGTCAGCAGCGCCACCAACGCCCTGCGCTCCATGCAGGGTTTCCCTTTCTATGACAAACCTATGCG
TATCCAGTATGCCAAGACCGACAAGCGTATCCCGGCCAAGATGAAATGATAGGGATCCGAATTCGAGCTC
CGTCGACAAGCTTGCGGCCGCACTCGAGCACCACCACCACCACCACTGAGATCCGGCTGCTAACAAAGCC
CGAAAGGAAGCTGAGTTGGCTGCTGCCACCGCTGAGCAATAACTAGCATAACCCCTTGGGGCCTCTAAAC
GGGTCTTGAGGGGTTTTTTGCTGAAAGGAGGAACTATATCCGGAT
