Features (pLannotate 1.2.2; 19 found; start..end, strand, type, name):
     12..440     +  rep_origin     f1 ori (sequence partly withheld): f1 bacteriophage origin of replication; arrow indicates direction of (+) strand synthesis
    493..550     +  promoter       AmpR promoter (fragment): bla
    559..1374    -  CDS            KanR: aminoglycoside phosphotransferase; aph(3')-Ia; confers resistance to kanamycin in bacteria or G418 (Geneticin®) in eukaryotes
   1496..2084    +  rep_origin     ori: high-copy-number ColE1/pMB1/pBR322/pUC origin of replication
   2270..2409    -  misc_feature   bom: basis of mobility region from pBR322
   2511..2702    -  CDS            rop: Rop protein, which maintains plasmids at low copy number; rop
   2719..3099    +  CDS            YPB1_ECOLX: Protein predicted: Swiss-Prot protein existence level 4. From Escherichia coli.
   3171..3462    -  CDS            TcR (fragment): tetracycline efflux protein; tet; confers resistance to tetracycline
   3477..3498    -  protein_bind   CAP binding site: CAP binding activates transcription in the presence of cAMP. E. coli catabolite activator protein
   3511..4593    -  CDS            lacI: lac repressor; lacI; The lac repressor binds to the lac operator to inhibit transcription in E. coli. This inhibition can be relieved by adding lactose or isopropyl-β-D-thiogalactopyranoside (IPTG).
   4594..4671    -  promoter       lacI promoter: lacI
   4679..4958    -  CDS            TcR (fragment): tetracycline efflux protein; tet; confers resistance to tetracycline
   4980..4998    +  promoter       T7 promoter: promoter for bacteriophage T7 RNA polymerase
   4999..5023    +  protein_bind   lac operator: The lac repressor binds to the lac operator to inhibit transcription in E. coli. This inhibition can be relieved by adding lactose or isopropyl-β-D-thiogalactopyranoside (IPTG). lac repressor encoded by lacI
   5038..5060    +  RBS            RBS: efficient ribosome binding site from bacteriophage T7 gene 10 (Olins and Rangwala, 1989)
   5079..5095    +  CDS            capTEV™ (fragment): composite tag for in vivo biotinylation, TEV protease cleavage, and 6xHis tagging
   5142..5492    +  CDS            snf (fragment): SNRPA_DROME - Also known as D25, fs(1)1621, liz. Experimental evidence at protein level: Swiss-Prot protein existence level 1. Binds stem loop II of U1 snRNA. It is the first snRNP to interact with pre-mRNA. This interaction is required for the subsequent binding of U2 snRNP and the U4/U6/U5 tri-snRNP (By similarity). Plays a role in regulating sex-lethal splicing. From Drosophila melanogaster (Fruit fly).
   5503..5552    +  CDS            SET1 (fragment): solubility-enhancement tag derived from T7 phage gene 10B
   5560..5607    +  terminator     T7 terminator: transcription terminator for bacteriophage T7 RNA polymerase
>Addgene plasmid #112722 | pET28a_6HT-TBP6.7(R47A) | addgene full sequence | sequence record 216316 | Addgene NGS Result
TGGCGAATGGG
[124 nt withheld, positions 12-135]
C
[91 nt withheld, positions 137-227]
A
[49 nt withheld, positions 229-277]
CCTTTGACGTTGGAGTCCACGTTCTTT
[37 nt withheld, positions 305-341]
ACCCTATCTCGGTCTATTCTTTTGATTTATAAGGGATTTTGCCGATTTCGGCCTATTGGTTAAAAAATGA
GCTGATTTAACAAAAATTTAACGCGAATTTTAACAAAATATTAACGCTTACAATTTAGGTGGCACTTTTC
GGGGAAATGTGCGCGGAACCCCTATTTGTTTATTTTTCTAAATACATTCAAATATGTATCCGCTCATGAA
TTAATTCTTAGAAAAACTCATCGAGCATCAAATGAAACTGCAATTTATTCATATCAGGATTATCAATACC
ATATTTTTGAAAAAGCCGTTTCTGTAATGAAGGAGAAAACTCACCGAGGCAGTTCCATAGGATGGCAAGA
TCCTGGTATCGGTCTGCGATTCCGACTCGTCCAACATCAATACAACCTATTAATTTCCCCTCGTCAAAAA
TAAGGTTATCAAGTGAGAAATCACCATGAGTGACGACTGAATCCGGTGAGAATGGCAAAAGTTTATGCAT
TTCTTTCCAGACTTGTTCAACAGGCCAGCCATTACGCTCGTCATCAAAATCACTCGCATCAACCAAACCG
TTATTCATTCGTGATTGCGCCTGAGCGAGACGAAATACGCGATCGCTGTTAAAAGGACAATTACAAACAG
GAATCGAATGCAACCGGCGCAGGAACACTGCCAGCGCATCAACAATATTTTCACCTGAATCAGGATATTC
TTCTAATACCTGGAATGCTGTTTTCCCGGGGATCGCAGTGGTGAGTAACCATGCATCATCAGGAGTACGG
ATAAAATGCTTGATGGTCGGAAGAGGCATAAATTCCGTCAGCCAGTTTAGTCTGACCATCTCATCTGTAA
CATCATTGGCAACGCTACCTTTGCCATGTTTCAGAAACAACTCTGGCGCATCGGGCTTCCCATACAATCG
ATAGATTGTCGCACCTGATTGCCCGACATTATCGCGAGCCCATTTATACCCATATAAATCAGCATCCATG
TTGGAATTTAATCGCGGCCTAGAGCAAGACGTTTCCCGTTGAATATGGCTCATAACACCCCTTGTATTAC
TGTTTATGTAAGCAGACAGTTTTATTGTTCATGACCAAAATCCCTTAACGTGAGTTTTCGTTCCACTGAG
CGTCAGACCCCGTAGAAAAGATCAAAGGATCTTCTTGAGATCCTTTTTTTCTGCGCGTAATCTGCTGCTT
GCAAACAAAAAAACCACCGCTACCAGCGGTGGTTTGTTTGCCGGATCAAGAGCTACCAACTCTTTTTCCG
AAGGTAACTGGCTTCAGCAGAGCGCAGATACCAAATACTGTCCTTCTAGTGTAGCCGTAGTTAGGCCACC
ACTTCAAGAACTCTGTAGCACCGCCTACATACCTCGCTCTGCTAATCCTGTTACCAGTGGCTGCTGCCAG
TGGCGATAAGTCGTGTCTTACCGGGTTGGACTCAAGACGATAGTTACCGGATAAGGCGCAGCGGTCGGGC
TGAACGGGGGGTTCGTGCACACAGCCCAGCTTGGAGCGAACGACCTACACCGAACTGAGATACCTACAGC
GTGAGCTATGAGAAAGCGCCACGCTTCCCGAAGGGAGAAAGGCGGACAGGTATCCGGTAAGCGGCAGGGT
CGGAACAGGAGAGCGCACGAGGGAGCTTCCAGGGGGAAACGCCTGGTATCTTTATAGTCCTGTCGGGTTT
CGCCACCTCTGACTTGAGCGTCGATTTTTGTGATGCTCGTCAGGGGGGCGGAGCCTATGGAAAAACGCCA
GCAACGCGGCCTTTTTACGGTTCCTGGCCTTTTGCTGGCCTTTTGCTCACATGTTCTTTCCTGCGTTATC
CCCTGATTCTGTGGATAACCGTATTACCGCCTTTGAGTGAGCTGATACCGCTCGCCGCAGCCGAACGACC
GAGCGCAGCGAGTCAGTGAGCGAGGAAGCGGAAGAGCGCCTGATGCGGTATTTTCTCCTTACGCATCTGT
GCGGTATTTCACACCGCAATGGTGCACTCTCAGTACAATCTGCTCTGATGCCGCATAGTTAAGCCAGTAT
ACACTCCGCTATCGCTACGTGACTGGGTCATGGCTGCGCCCCGACACCCGCCAACACCCGCTGACGCGCC
CTGACGGGCTTGTCTGCTCCCGGCATCCGCTTACAGACAAGCTGTGACCGTCTCCGGGAGCTGCATGTGT
CAGAGGTTTTCACCGTCATCACCGAAACGCGCGAGGCAGCTGCGGTAAAGCTCATCAGCGTGGTCGTGAA
GCGATTCACAGATGTCTGCCTGTTCATCCGCGTCCAGCTCGTTGAGTTTCTCCAGAAGCGTTAATGTCTG
GCTTCTGATAAAGCGGGCCATGTTAAGGGCGGTTTTTTCCTGTTTGGTCACTGATGCCTCCGTGTAAGGG
GGATTTCTGTTCATGGGGGTAATGATACCGATGAAACGAGAGAGGATGCTCACGATACGGGTTACTGATG
ATGAACATGCCCGGTTACTGGAACGTTGTGAGGGTAAACAACTGGCGGTATGGATGCGGCGGGACCAGAG
AAAAATCACTCAGGGTCAATGCCAGCGCTTCGTTAATACAGATGTAGGTGTTCCACAGGGTAGCCAGCAG
CATCCTGCGATGCAGATCCGGAACATAATGGTGCAGGGCGCTGACTTCCGCGTTTCCAGACTTTACGAAA
CACGGAAACCGAAGACCATTCATGTTGTTGCTCAGGTCGCAGACGTTTTGCAGCAGCAGTCGCTTCACGT
TCGCTCGCGTATCGGTGATTCATTCTGCTAACCAGTAAGGCAACCCCGCCAGCCTAGCCGGGTCCTCAAC
GACAGGAGCACGATCATGCGCACCCGTGGGGCCGCCATGCCGGCGATAATGGCCTGCTTCTCGCCGAAAC
GTTTGGTGGCGGGACCAGTGACGAAGGCTTGAGCGAGGGCGTGCAAGATTCCGAATACCGCAAGCGACAG
GCCGATCATCGTCGCGCTCCAGCGAAAGCGGTCCTCGCCGAAAATGACCCAGAGCGCTGCCGGCACCTGT
CCTACGAGTTGCATGATAAAGAAGACAGTCATAAGTGCGGCGACGATAGTCATGCCCCGCGCCCACCGGA
AGGAGCTGACTGGGTTGAAGGCTCTCAAGGGCATCGGTCGAGATCCCGGTGCCTAATGAGTGAGCTAACT
TACATTAATTGCGTTGCGCTCACTGCCCGCTTTCCAGTCGGGAAACCTGTCGTGCCAGCTGCATTAATGA
ATCGGCCAACGCGCGGGGAGAGGCGGTTTGCGTATTGGGCGCCAGGGTGGTTTTTCTTTTCACCAGTGAG
ACGGGCAACAGCTGATTGCCCTTCACCGCCTGGCCCTGAGAGAGTTGCAGCAAGCGGTCCACGCTGGTTT
GCCCCAGCAGGCGAAAATCCTGTTTGATGGTGGTTAACGGCGGGATATAACATGAGCTGTCTTCGGTATC
GTCGTATCCCACTACCGAGATATCCGCACCAACGCGCAGCCCGGACTCGGTAATGGCGCGCATTGCGCCC
AGCGCCATCTGATCGTTGGCAACCAGCATCGCAGTGGGAACGATGCCCTCATTCAGCATTTGCATGGTTT
GTTGAAAACCGGACATGGCACTCCAGTCGCCTTCCCGTTCCGCTATCGGCTGAATTTGATTGCGAGTGAG
ATATTTATGCCAGCCAGCCAGACGCAGACGCGCCGAGACAGAACTTAATGGGCCCGCTAACAGCGCGATT
TGCTGGTGACCCAATGCGACCAGATGCTCCACGCCCAGTCGCGTACCGTCTTCATGGGAGAAAATAATAC
TGTTGATGGGTGTCTGGTCAGAGACATCAAGAAATAACGCCGGAACATTAGTGCAGGCAGCTTCCACAGC
AATGGCATCCTGGTCATCCAGCGGATAGTTAATGATCAGCCCACTGACGCGTTGCGCGAGAAGATTGTGC
ACCGCCGCTTTACAGGCTTCGACGCCGCTTCGTTCTACCATCGACACCACCACGCTGGCACCCAGTTGAT
CGGCGCGAGATTTAATCGCCGCGACAATTTGCGACGGCGCGTGCAGGGCCAGACTGGAGGTGGCAACGCC
AATCAGCAACGACTGTTTGCCCGCCAGTTGTTGTGCCACGCGGTTGGGAATGTAATTCAGCTCCGCCATC
GCCGCTTCCACTTTTTCCCGCGTTTTCGCAGAAACGTGGCTGGCCTGGTTCACCACGCGGGAAACGGTCT
GATAAGAGACACCGGCATACTCTGCGACATCGTATAACGTTACTGGTTTCACATTCACCACCCTGAATTG
ACTCTCTTCCGGGCGCTATCATGCCATACCGCGAAAGGTTTTGCGCCATTCGATGGTGTCCGGGATCTCG
ACGCTCTCCCTTATGCGACTCCTGCATTAGGAAGCAGCCCAGTAGTAGGTTGAGGCCGTTGAGCACCGCC
GCCGCAAGGAATGGTGCATGCAAGGAGATGGCGCCCAACAGTCCCCCGGCCACGGGGCCTGCCACCATAC
CCACGCCGAAACAAGCGCTCATGAGCCCGAAGTGGCGAGCCCGATCTTCCCCATCGGTGATGTCGGCGAT
ATAGGCGCCAGCAACCGCACCTGTGGCGCCGGTGATGCCGGCCACGATGCGTCCGGCGTAGAGGATCGAG
ATCTCGATCCCGCGAAATTAATACGACTCACTATAGGGGAATTGTGAGCGGATAACAATTCCCCTCTAGA
AATAATTTTGTTTAACTTTAAGAAGGAGATATACCATGGGCAGCAGCCATCATCATCATCATCACAGCAG
CGGCGAGAACCTGTACTTCCAGGGCCATATGGCAGTTCCCGAGACCCGCCCTAACCACACTATTTATATC
AACAACCTCAATTCGAAGATCAAGAAGGATGAGCTAAAAAAGTCCCTGCACGCCATCTTCTCCCGGTTTG
GCCAGATCCTGGATATCCTGGTACCGGCGCAGCGGACGCCGAGGGGCCAGGCCTTTGTCATCTTCAAGGA
GGTCAGCAGCGCCACCAACGCCCTGCGCTCCATGCAGGGTTTCCCTTTCTATGACAAACCTATGCGTATC
CAGTATGCCAAGACCGACAAGCGTATCCCGGCCAAGATGAAATGATAGGGATCCGAATTCGAGCTCCGTC
GACAAGCTTGCGGCCGCACTCGAGCACCACCACCACCACCACTGAGATCCGGCTGCTAACAAAGCCCGAA
AGGAAGCTGAGTTGGCTGCTGCCACCGCTGAGCAATAACTAGCATAACCCCTTGGGGCCTCTAAACGGGT
CTTGAGGGGTTTTTTGCTGAAAGGAGGAACTATATCCGGAT
