>Addgene plasmid #112722 | pET28a_6HT-TBP6.7(R47A) | depositor partial sequence | sequence record 212427 | Insert only
CCATGGGCAGCAGCCATCATCATCATCATCACAGCAGCGGCGAGAACCTGTACTTCCAGGGCCATATGGC
AGTTCCCGAGACCCGCCCTAACCACACTATTTATATCAACAACCTCAATTCGAAGATCAAGAAGGATGAG
CTAAAAAAGTCCCTGCACGCCATCTTCTCCCGGTTTGGCCAGATCCTGGATATCCTGGTACCGGCGCAGC
GGACGCCGAGGGGCCAGGCCTTTGTCATCTTCAAGGAGGTCAGCAGCGCCACCAACGCCCTGCGCTCCAT
GCAGGGTTTCCCTTTCTATGACAAACCTATGCGTATCCAGTATGCCAAGACCGACAAGCGTATCCCGGCC
AAGATGAAATGATAGGGATTC
